Addgene plasmid #238736: HaloTag-TCEB2 Fusion Vector
Purpose: Express HaloTag-TCEB2 Fusion Protein in Mammalian Cells under a CMV promoter
Depositing lab: Promega Corporation.
Backbone
  Vector backbone: pFN28A HaloTag(R) CMV-neo Flexi(R) Vector
  Vector type: Mammalian Expression
  Selectable markers: Neomycin
Growth in bacteria
  Bacterial resistance: Ampicillin, 100 μg/mL
  Growth temperature: 37°C
  Growth strain: DH5alpha
  Copy number: High Copy
Gene/Insert
  Gene/Insert name: TCEB2
  Species: H. sapiens (human)
  Mutation: None
  Entrez Gene: ELOB (a.k.a. SIII, TCEB2)
  Promoter: CMV
  Tag / fusion protein: HaloTag (R) (N terminal on backbone)
  Cloning method: Other
Terms and licenses: Academic/Nonprofit Terms; Industry Terms
How to cite: HaloTag-TCEB2 Fusion Vector was a gift from Promega Corporation (Addgene plasmid # 238736 ; http://n2t.net/addgene:238736 ; RRID:Addgene_238736)
