[The description below was written by a language model from this plasmid's Addgene catalogue record and pLannotate feature annotations shown in this document.]
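Description:
HaloTag-TCEB2 Fusion Vector is a mammalian expression plasmid of about 6.5 kb built on the pFN28A HaloTag CMV-neo Flexi backbone. It is propagated in E. coli as a high-copy plasmid through a ColE1/pUC-type origin and is selected with ampicillin via the β-lactamase gene and its own promoter. A ColE1-derived cer site is also annotated, which helps resolve plasmid multimers so the plasmid is maintained as monomers. For selection in mammalian cells, a separate cassette places the neo (nptII) gene under the SV40 enhancer/early promoter, followed by a synthetic polyadenylation signal. This cassette supports neomycin-class (G418) selection of stably transfected cells.

The payload is human TCEB2, now named ELOB (elongin B), recorded as unmutated and fused to an N-terminal HaloTag supplied by the backbone. Transcription is driven by the CMV immediate-early enhancer and promoter, followed by a chimeric β-globin/immunoglobulin intron that generally improves expression, and an SV40 poly(A) signal is annotated downstream. A T7 promoter sits just upstream of the open reading frame and a partial T7 terminator lies after it, which in principle permits T7 polymerase-driven transcription. A TEV protease site lies between HaloTag and ELOB, so the tag can be cleaved from the partner protein. HaloTag is a modified dehalogenase that bonds covalently to chloroalkane ligands, making such fusions suitable for fluorescent labelling, immobilisation or pull-down. Elongin B is part of the elongin BC adaptor found in Cullin-based E3 ubiquitin ligase complexes such as the VHL complex. The record itself states only expression of the fusion in mammalian cells as the purpose. Several short fragment annotations (SET1, large T antigen, M13 ori, bom, tnpA) appear to be backbone remnants rather than functional elements.
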