Features (pLannotate 1.2.2; 22 found; start..end, strand, type, name):
    140..517     +  enhancer       CMV enhancer: human cytomegalovirus immediate early enhancer
    519..718     +  promoter       CMV promoter: human cytomegalovirus (CMV) immediate early promoter
    857..989     +  intron         chimeric intron: chimera between introns from human β-globin and immunoglobulin heavy chain genes
   1033..1051    +  promoter       T7 promoter: promoter for bacteriophage T7 RNA polymerase
   1067..1957    +  CDS            HaloTag®: modified bacterial dehalogenase that forms covalent bonds with chloroalkane derivatives
   1970..1990    +  CDS            TEV site: tobacco etch virus (TEV) protease recognition and cleavage site
   2006..2359    +  CDS            ELOB (sequence partly withheld): ELOB_HUMAN - Also known as TCEB2. Experimental evidence at protein level: Swiss-Prot protein existence level 1. The elongin BC complex seems to be involved as an adapter protein in the proteasomal degradation of target proteins via different E3 ubiquitin ligase complexes, including the von Hippel-Lindau ubiquitination complex CBC(VHL). By binding to BC-box motifs it seems to link target recruitment subunits, like VHL and members of the SOCS box family, to Cullin/RBX1 modules that activate E2 ubiquitination enzymes. From Homo sapiens (Human).
   2368..2423    +  misc_feature   MCS: pUC18/19 multiple cloning site
   2430..2479    +  CDS            SET1 (fragment): solubility-enhancement tag derived from T7 phage gene 10B
   2487..2506    +  terminator     T7 terminator (fragment): transcription terminator for bacteriophage T7 RNA polymerase
   2528..2649    -  polyA_signal   SV40 poly(A) signal: SV40 polyadenylation signal
   2672..2740    -  CDS            large T antigen (fragment): large T antigen from SV40 (simian virus 40)
   2745..2777    +  rep_origin     M13 ori (fragment): M13 bacteriophage origin of replication; arrow indicates direction of (+) strand synthesis
   2778..2829    -  misc_feature   bom (fragment): basis of mobility region from pBR322
   2894..3251    +  promoter       SV40 promoter: SV40 enhancer and early promoter
   3302..4093    +  CDS            neo: KKA2_KLEPN - Also known as kan, nptII. Experimental evidence at protein level: Swiss-Prot protein existence level 1. Resistance to kanamycin, neomycin, paromomycin, ribostamycin, butirosin and gentamicin B. From Klebsiella pneumoniae.
   4160..4208    +  polyA_signal   poly(A) signal: synthetic polyadenylation signal
   4229..4321    -  CDS            tnpA (fragment): TN5P_ECOLX - Also known as tnp. Experimental evidence at protein level: Swiss-Prot protein existence level 1. Mediates transposition of transposon Tn5 by a 'cut and paste' mechanism. First, the monomeric transposase binds the 19 bp inverted DNA repeats flanking the transposon. Then, dimerization of the DNA- bound transposase creates a synaptic DNA complex. After nicking of the first DNA strand, excision of the transposon proceeds through a series of intermediates. The transposase then mediates the insertion of the transposon at a new site by strand transfer. The activity of the wild- type tran
   4364..4468    +  promoter       AmpR promoter: bla
   4469..5329    +  CDS            AmpR: β-lactamase; bla; confers resistance to ampicillin, carbenicillin, and related antibiotics
   5487..6075    -  rep_origin     ori: high-copy-number ColE1/pMB1/pBR322/pUC origin of replication
   6191..6474    +  misc_feature   cer region: ColE1-derived recombination site that helps to maintain plasmids as monomers
>Addgene plasmid #238736 | HaloTag-TCEB2 Fusion Vector | addgene full sequence | sequence record 479221 | Addgene NGS Result
TCAATATTGGCCATTAGCCATATTATTCATTGGTTATATAGCATAAATCAATATTGGCTATTGGCCATTG
CATACGTTGTATCTATATCATAATATGTACATTTATATTGGCTCATGTCCAATATGACCGCCATGTTGGC
ATTGATTATTGACTAGTTATTAATAGTAATCAATTACGGGGTCATTAGTTCATAGCCCATATATGGAGTT
CCGCGTTACATAACTTACGGTAAATGGCCCGCCTGGCTGACCGCCCAACGACCCCCGCCCATTGACGTCA
ATAATGACGTATGTTCCCATAGTAACGCCAATAGGGACTTTCCATTGACGTCAATGGGTGGAGTATTTAC
GGTAAACTGCCCACTTGGCAGTACATCAAGTGTATCATATGCCAAGTCCGCCCCCTATTGACGTCAATGA
CGGTAAATGGCCCGCCTGGCATTATGCCCAGTACATGACCTTACGGGACTTTCCTACTTGGCAGTACATC
TACGTATTAGTCATCGCTATTACCATGGTGATGCGGTTTTGGCAGTACACCAATGGGCGTGGATAGCGGT
TTGACTCACGGGGATTTCCAAGTCTCCACCCCATTGACGTCAATGGGAGTTTGTTTTGGCACCAAAATCA
ACGGGACTTTCCAAAATGTCGTAATAACCCCGCCCCGTTGACGCAAATGGGCGGTAGGCGTGTACGGTGG
GAGGTCTATATAAGCAGAGCTGGTTTAGTGAACCGTCAGATCACTAGAAGCTTTATTGCGGTAGTTTATC
ACAGTTAAATTGCTAACGCAGTCAGTGCTTCTGACACAACAGTCTCGAACTTAAGCTGCAGAAGTTGGTC
GTGAGGCACTGGGCAGGTAAGTATCAAGGTTACAAGACAGGTTTAAGGAGACCAATAGAAACTGGGCTTG
TCGAGACAGAGAAGACTCTTGCGTTTCTGATAGGCACCTATTGGTCTTACTGACATCCACTTTGCCTTTC
TCTCCACAGGTGTCCACTCCCAGTTCAATTACAGCTCTTAAGGCTAGAGTATTAATACGACTCACTATAG
GGCTAGCAAAGCCACCATGGCAGAAATCGGTACTGGCTTTCCATTCGACCCCCATTATGTGGAAGTCCTG
GGCGAGCGCATGCACTACGTCGATGTTGGTCCGCGCGATGGCACCCCTGTGCTGTTCCTGCACGGTAACC
CGACCTCCTCCTACGTGTGGCGCAACATCATCCCGCATGTTGCACCGACCCATCGCTGCATTGCTCCAGA
CCTGATCGGTATGGGCAAATCCGACAAACCAGACCTGGGTTATTTCTTCGACGACCACGTCCGCTTCATG
GATGCCTTCATCGAAGCCCTGGGTCTGGAAGAGGTCGTCCTGGTCATTCACGACTGGGGCTCCGCTCTGG
GTTTCCACTGGGCCAAGCGCAATCCAGAGCGCGTCAAAGGTATTGCATTTATGGAGTTCATCCGCCCTAT
CCCGACCTGGGACGAATGGCCAGAATTTGCCCGCGAGACCTTCCAGGCCTTCCGCACCACCGACGTCGGC
CGCAAGCTGATCATCGATCAGAACGTTTTTATCGAGGGTACGCTGCCGATGGGTGTCGTCCGCCCGCTGA
CTGAAGTCGAGATGGACCATTACCGCGAGCCGTTCCTGAATCCTGTTGACCGCGAGCCACTGTGGCGCTT
CCCAAACGAGCTGCCAATCGCCGGTGAGCCAGCGAACATCGTCGCGCTGGTCGAAGAATACATGGACTGG
CTGCACCAGTCCCCTGTCCCGAAGCTGCTGTTCTGGGGCACCCCAGGCGTTCTGATCCCACCGGCCGAAG
CCGCTCGCCTGGCCAAAAGCCTGCCTAACTGCAAGGCTGTGGACATCGGCCCGGGTCTGAATCTGCTGCA
AGAAGACAACCCGGACCTGATCGGCAGCGAGATCGCGCGCTGGCTGTCGACGCTCGAGATTTCCGGCGAG
CCAACCACTGAGGATCTGTACTTTCAGAGCGATAACGCGATCGCC
[312 nt withheld, positions 2006-2317]
CCCCAGGACTCGGGAAGCAGTGCCAATGAACAAGCCGTGCAGGTTTAAACGAATTCGGGCTCGGTACCCG
GGGATCCTCTAGAGTCGACCTGCAGGCATGCAAGCTGATCCGGCTGCTAACAAAGCCCGAAAGGAAGCTG
AGTTGGCTGCTGCCACCGCTGAGCAATAACTAGCATAACCCCTTGGGGCGGCCGCTTCGAGCAGACATGA
TAAGATACATTGATGAGTTTGGACAAACCACAACTAGAATGCAGTGAAAAAAATGCTTTATTTGTGAAAT
TTGTGATGCTATTGCTTTATTTGTAACCATTATAAGCTGCAATAAACAAGTTAACAACAACAATTGCATT
CATTTTATGTTTCAGGTTCAGGGGGAGATGTGGGAGGTTTTTTTAAGCAAGTAAAACCTCTACAAATGTG
GTAAAATCGAATTTTAACAAAATATTAACGCTTACAATTTCCTGATGCGGTATTTTCTCCTTACGCATCT
GTGCGGTATTTCACACCGCATACGCGGATCTGCGCAGCACCATGGCCTGAAATAACCTCTGAAAGAGGAA
CTTGGTTAGGTACCTTCTGAGGCGGAAAGAACCAGCTGTGGAATGTGTGTCAGTTAGGGTGTGGAAAGTC
CCCAGGCTCCCCAGCAGGCAGAAGTATGCAAAGCATGCATCTCAATTAGTCAGCAACCAGGTGTGGAAAG
TCCCCAGGCTCCCCAGCAGGCAGAAGTATGCAAAGCATGCATCTCAATTAGTCAGCAACCATAGTCCCGC
CCCTAACTCCGCCCATCCCGCCCCTAACTCCGCCCAGTTCCGCCCATTCTCCGCCCCATGGCTGACTAAT
TTTTTTTATTTATGCAGAGGCCGAGGCCGCCTCGGCCTCTGAGCTATTCCAGAAGTAGTGAGGAGGCTTT
TTTGGAGGCCTAGGCTTTTGCAAAAAGCTTGATTCTTCTGACACAACAGTCTCGAACTTAAGGCTAGAGC
CACCATGATTGAACAAGATGGATTGCACGCAGGTTCTCCGGCCGCTTGGGTGGAGAGGCTATTCGGCTAT
GACTGGGCACAACAGACAATCGGCTGCTCTGATGCCGCCGTGTTCCGGCTGTCAGCGCAGGGGCGCCCGG
TTCTTTTTGTCAAGACCGACCTGTCCGGTGCCCTGAATGAACTGCAGGACGAGGCAGCGCGGCTATCGTG
GCTGGCCACGACGGGCGTTCCTTGCGCAGCTGTGCTCGACGTTGTCACTGAAGCGGGAAGGGACTGGCTG
CTATTGGGCGAAGTGCCGGGGCAGGATCTCCTGTCATCTCACCTTGCTCCTGCCGAGAAAGTATCCATCA
TGGCTGATGCAATGCGGCGGCTGCATACGCTTGATCCGGCTACCTGCCCATTCGACCACCAAGCGAAACA
TCGCATCGAGCGAGCACGTACTCGGATGGAAGCCGGTCTTGTCGATCAGGATGATCTGGACGAAGAGCAT
CAGGGGCTCGCGCCAGCCGAACTGTTCGCCAGGCTCAAGGCGCGCATGCCCGACGGCGAGGATCTCGTCG
TGACCCATGGCGATGCCTGCTTGCCGAATATCATGGTGGAAAATGGCCGCTTTTCTGGATTCATCGACTG
TGGCCGGCTGGGTGTGGCGGACCGCTATCAGGACATAGCGTTGGCTACCCGTGATATTGCTGAAGAGCTT
GGCGGCGAATGGGCTGACCGCTTCCTCGTGCTTTACGGTATCGCCGCTCCCGATTCGCAGCGCATCGCCT
TCTATCGCCTTCTTGACGAGTTCTTCTGAGCGGGACTCTGGGGTTCGAAATGACCGACCAAGCGACGCCC
AACCTGCCATCACGATGGCCGCAATAAAATATCTTTATTTTCATTACATCTGTGTGTTGGTTTTTTGTGT
GAATCGATAGCGATAAGGATCCTCTTTGCGCTTGCGTTTTCCCTTGTCCAGATAGCCCAGTAGCTGACAT
TCATCCGGGGTCAGCACCGTTTCTGCGGACTGGCTTTCTACGTAATGGTTTCTTAGACGTCAGGTGGCAC
TTTTCGGGGAAATGTGCGCGGAACCCCTATTTGTTTATTTTTCTAAATACATTCAAATATGTATCCGCTC
ATGAGACAATAACCCTGATAAATGCTTCAATAATATTGAAAAAGGAAGAGTATGAGTATTCAACATTTCC
GTGTCGCCCTTATTCCCTTTTTTGCGGCATTTTGCCTTCCTGTTTTTGCTCACCCAGAAACGCTGGTGAA
AGTAAAAGATGCTGAAGATCAGTTGGGTGCACGAGTGGGTTACATCGAACTGGATCTCAACAGCGGTAAG
ATCCTTGAGAGTTTTCGCCCCGAAGAACGTTTTCCAATGATGAGCACTTTCAAAGTTCTGCTATGTGGCG
CGGTATTATCCCGTATTGACGCCGGGCAAGAGCAACTCGGTCGCCGCATACACTATTCTCAGAATGACTT
GGTTGAGTACTCACCAGTCACAGAAAAGCATCTTACGGATGGCATGACAGTAAGAGAATTATGCAGTGCT
GCCATAACCATGAGTGATAACACTGCGGCCAACTTACTTCTGACAACTATCGGAGGACCGAAGGAGCTAA
CCGCTTTTTTGCACAACATGGGGGATCATGTAACTCGCCTTGATCGTTGGGAACCGGAGCTGAATGAAGC
CATACCAAACGACGAGCGTGACACCACGATGCCTGTAGCAATGGCAACAACGTTGCGCAAACTATTAACT
GGCGAACTACTTACTCTAGCTTCCCGGCAACAATTAATAGACTGGATGGAGGCGGATAAAGTTGCAGGAC
CACTTCTGCGCTCGGCCCTTCCGGCTGGCTGGTTTATTGCTGATAAATCTGGAGCCGGTGAGCGTGGGTC
TCGCGGTATCATTGCAGCACTGGGGCCAGATGGTAAGCCCTCCCGTATCGTAGTTATCTACACGACGGGG
AGTCAGGCAACTATGGATGAACGAAATAGACAGATCGCTGAGATAGGTGCCTCACTGATTAAGCATTGGT
AATTCGAAATGACCGACCAAGCGACGCCCAACCGGTATCAGCTCACTCAAAGGCGGTAATACGGTTATCC
ACAGAATCAGGGGATAACGCAGGAAAGAACATGTGAGCAAAAGGCCAGCAAAAGGCCAGGAACCGTAAAA
AGGCCGCGTTGCTGGCGTTTTTCCATAGGCTCCGCCCCCCTGACGAGCATCACAAAAATCGACGCTCAAG
TCAGAGGTGGCGAAACCCGACAGGACTATAAAGATACCAGGCGTTTCCCCCTGGAAGCTCCCTCGTGCGC
TCTCCTGTTCCGACCCTGCCGCTTACCGGATACCTGTCCGCCTTTCTCCCTTCGGGAAGCGTGGCGCTTT
CTCATAGCTCACGCTGTAGGTATCTCAGTTCGGTGTAGGTCGTTCGCTCCAAGCTGGGCTGTGTGCACGA
ACCCCCCGTTCAGCCCGACCGCTGCGCCTTATCCGGTAACTATCGTCTTGAGTCCAACCCGGTAAGACAC
GACTTATCGCCACTGGCAGCAGCCACTGGTAACAGGATTAGCAGAGCGAGGTATGTAGGCGGTGCTACAG
AGTTCTTGAAGTGGTGGCCTAACTACGGCTACACTAGAAGGACAGTATTTGGTATCTGCGCTCTGCTGAA
GCCAGTTACCTTCGGAAAAAGAGTTGGTAGCTCTTGATCCGGCAAACAAACCACCGCTGGTAGCGGTGGT
TTTTTTGTTTGCAAGCAGCAGATTACGCGCAGAAAAAAAGGATTTCAAGAAGATCCTTTGATCTTTTCTA
CGGGGTCTGACGCTCAGTGGAACGAAAACTCACGTTAAGGGATTTTGGTCATGAGATTATCAAAAAGGAT
CTTCACCTAGATCCTTTTATAGTCCGGAAATACAGGAACGCACGCTGGATGGCCCTTCGCTGGGATGGTG
AAACCATGAAAAATGGCAGCTTCAGTGGATTAAGTGGGGGTAATGTGGCCTGTACCCTCTGGTTGCATAG
GTATTCATACGGTTAAAATTTATCAGGCGCGATTGCGGCAGTTTTTCGGGTGGTTTGTTGCCATTTTTAC
CTGTCTGCTGCCGTGATCGCGCTGAACGCGTTTTAGCGGTGCGTACAATTAAGGGATTATGGTAAATCCA
CTTACTGTCTGCCCTCGTAGCCATCGAGATAAACCGCAGTACTCCGGCCACGATGCGTCCGGCGTAGAGG
ATCGAGATCT
